>Addgene plasmid #36407 | Abr GAP domain /pGEX 3X | addgene partial sequence | sequence record 47810 | pGEX-3 5'-CCGGGAGCTGCATGTGTCAGAGG-3'
ATCGTCAGTCAGTCACGATGAATTCGAGCTCGGNTACCCGGGGCATCCTCCTAGAGNTCGAGCTCTGGAG
TGCTGGGTTTGGGAGTTTTCTATTGCAGTCTTTCAAGTCTGAGTTGGACCCCAGGCTGGAGGGGCTGGTT
CCACCACCCGCCCGCAGCCACCCTGCCTCGGGCTACACGTCGGTGGAGAAGTACAGTGTGTTCCGCTTGA
GTTCTGCGAAGGAAATGGGGGGGTGCTGCAGGTAGTAGAGGAGGACCTGGACCTGCGCCATGACGTCATG
GGACCAGATGTCCGCAGCCGAGGTGAGGTGTGCTTTGCTCTCCACTTCTGAGGGTCTCAGTAACGTGGGT
CCAAACACGGTAGCCAGGTTGTGAAGTGACATTTTGTTGATGGGCTCCTTCTCGGCAACCCTTTTCAAGT
GTTCCAGCAGGAAGAGGAAGGTGATGAGGTTGGGGTCGGGCAGGGAGCGGAGCAGGTGCATCATGCAGTT
TTCCTTGGCAGCAGGGTCTGACAGGGCGATGCCCTCCATGAAGGCTGGGTAGAGTCGGTCCGTGAGGAGC
GGCTCGGGCAGTTCCCGGAAGTACAGCTTGAGCGTCCCGGCGATNGCGTTGATGTCCATGTCACTCAGCA
TCAGCAGGATGTCCTTGTTATTGGCATCGAAGACGGCCTTGAGCGCCTGGATGTCCGTGGCCACGCCCGA
TATCCTGTAGATGCCAACCTCCTCGATACCCCCTCTTCTCCACCTCCTCCACACACTGCNGGACGATGTA
GGG
