[The description below was written by a language model from this plasmid's Addgene catalogue record.]
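Description:
Abr GAP domain /pGEX 3X is a bacterial expression plasmid built on the pGEX-3X backbone for producing the GTPase-activating (GAP) domain of human ABR as a glutathione S-transferase fusion protein in E. coli. It is selected with ampicillin; the record lists the copy number as unknown and provides no feature table, so the promoter and origin are not explicitly documented. pGEX-series vectors generally drive the GST fusion from an IPTG-inducible tac promoter with a vector-borne lacI repressor, and the 3X version places a Factor Xa cleavage site between GST and the cloning site, which allows the tag to be removed after purification.

The insert is an approximately 0.8 kb PvuII–EcoRI fragment of the human ABR cDNA, ligated into the vector cut with SmaI and EcoRI. The blunt PvuII/SmaI junction destroyed the 5′ site, while the 3′ EcoRI site remains intact. The fragment encodes residues 597–859 of the ABR protein, covering the C-terminal GAP domain, and also carries some 3′ untranslated cDNA sequence downstream of the coding region. GST sits at the N terminus of the insert, so the fusion can be captured on glutathione resin.

ABR is a Rac-directed GTPase-activating protein homologous to BCR, and the associated study examined the roles of these two proteins in murine macrophage function. A purified GST–GAP domain of this kind is typically used for in vitro GTPase activity or binding assays with Rho-family GTPases, although the record does not specify the exact application. The depositor notes that an expression strain supplying rare-codon tRNAs may improve the yield of the fusion protein.
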