Addgene plasmid #36407: Abr GAP domain /pGEX 3X
Depositing lab: Nora Heisterkamp. Depositing organization: Children's Hospital Los Angeles. Publication: Abr and Bcr, two homologous Rac GTPase-activating proteins, control multiple cellular functions of murine macrophages. Cho YJ, Cunnick JM, Yi SJ, Kaartinen V, Groffen J, Heisterkamp N. Mol Cell Biol. 2007 Feb;27(3):899-911. Epub 2006 Nov 20. 10.1128/MCB.00756-06 PubMed 17116687.
Backbone
  Vector backbone: pGEX-3X
  Vector type: Bacterial Expression
Growth in bacteria
  Bacterial resistance: Ampicillin, 100 μg/mL
  Growth temperature: 37°C
  Growth strain: DH5alpha
  Copy number: Unknown
Gene/Insert
  Gene/Insert name: Abr GAP domain
  Species: H. sapiens (human)
  Insert size (bp): 800
  Entrez Gene: ABR (a.k.a. MDB)
  Tag / fusion protein: GST (N terminal on insert)
  Cloning method: Restriction Enzyme; 5′ cloning site Sma I (destroyed during cloning); 3′ cloning site Eco RI (not destroyed)
  Sequencing primers: 5′ pGEX-3X; 3′ pGEX-3X
Terms and licenses: Academic/Nonprofit Terms; Industry Terms: Not Available to Industry
Depositor comments: We subcloned an 0.8 kb PvuII-EcoRI fragment of human ABR into pGEX-3X digested with Sma I -EcoRI. The construct includes 3' UT sequences of the cDNA. This encompasses amino acid residues 597-859 of NP_068781. The Pvu II site is located in the amino acid string -QLDP-. Construct made by Vesa Kaartinen. The Rosetta2 strain may improve yield of the fusion protein.
How to cite: Abr GAP domain /pGEX 3X was a gift from Nora Heisterkamp (Addgene plasmid # 36407 ; http://n2t.net/addgene:36407 ; RRID:Addgene_36407)
